Addgene plasmid #223837: pILFPQ13A7
Purpose: Expressing mScarletI3 under the control of the TEF1 promoter in Saccharomyces cerevisiae
Depositing lab: Claudia Vickers. Depositing organization: Queensland University of Technology. Publication: Characterization of Fluorescent Reporters for Flow Cytometry-Based Single-Cell Studies in Saccharomyces cerevisiae. Evans S, Tominaga M, Lu Z, Bandari NC, McDonnell L, Wang C, Speight RE, Ishii J, Vickers CE, Peng B. ACS Synth Biol. 2025 Sep 19;14(9):3804-3812. doi: 10.1021/acssynbio.5c00432. Epub 2025 Sep 10. PubMed 40927980.
Backbone
  Vector backbone: pUC19
  Vector type: Yeast Expression
  Selectable markers: URA3
Growth in bacteria
  Bacterial resistance: Ampicillin, 100 μg/mL
  Growth temperature: 37°C
  Growth strain: DH5alpha
  Copy number: High Copy
Gene/Insert
  Gene/Insert name: pTEF1>mScarletI3>
  Species: Synthetic
  Promoter: TEF1
  Cloning method: Gibson Cloning
Terms and licenses: Academic/Nonprofit Terms; Industry Terms: Not Available to Industry
Depositor comments: URA3(-162,-1)>KlURA3>tKlURA3-pTEF1>mScarletI3>tPGK1-URA3(609,905)
How to cite: pILFPQ13A7 was a gift from Claudia Vickers (Addgene plasmid # 223837 ; http://n2t.net/addgene:223837 ; RRID:Addgene_223837)
