[The description below was written by a language model from this plasmid's Addgene catalogue record and pLannotate feature annotations shown in this document.]
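Description:
pILFPQ13A7 is a yeast expression plasmid built on a pUC19 backbone and designed to express the red fluorescent protein mScarletI3 from the constitutive TEF1 promoter in Saccharomyces cerevisiae. In E. coli it is maintained at high copy through the ColE1/pUC-type origin and selected with ampicillin via the β-lactamase gene; remnants of the pUC19 lac promoter/operator and lacZα region are also annotated. No yeast replication origin or centromere appears in the feature table. Together with the URA3 flanking segments, this suggests the cassette is meant to be integrated into the genome rather than carried episomally, although the record does not say so explicitly.

According to the depositor's map, the payload is arranged as a short upstream segment of the S. cerevisiae URA3 locus (the 162 bp preceding the coding sequence), a Kluyveromyces lactis URA3 marker with its own terminator, the TEF1 promoter driving mScarletI3, the PGK1 terminator, and a downstream URA3 segment spanning the 3' end of the gene. The two URA3 segments would act as homology arms directing the cassette to the URA3 locus, with KlURA3 providing uracil prototrophy for selection. The automated annotation labels the marker coding sequence by similarity to S. cerevisiae URA3 and the reporter as mScarlet-I, which is consistent with the related parts named by the depositor. It also detects a single loxP site between the marker and the TEF1 promoter, whose role is not stated. The insert is synthetic and was assembled by Gibson cloning. The plasmid belongs to a study characterising fluorescent reporters for flow cytometry-based single-cell analysis in yeast.
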