Features (pLannotate 1.2.2; 17 found; start..end, strand, type, name):
      9..279     +  terminator     PGK1 terminator: S. cerevisae PGK1; transcription terminator for 3-phosphoglycerate kinase gene
    315..414     +  CDS            URA3 (fragment): orotidine-5'-phosphate decarboxylase, required for uracil biosynthesis; S. cerevisiae URA3; yeast auxotrophic marker, counterselectable with 5-fluoroorotic acid (5-FOA)
    568..584     -  protein_bind   lac operator: The lac repressor binds to the lac operator to inhibit transcription in E. coli. This inhibition can be relieved by adding lactose or isopropyl-β-D-thiogalactopyranoside (IPTG). lac repressor encoded by lacI
    592..622     -  promoter       lac promoter: promoter for the E. coli lac operon
    637..658     -  protein_bind   CAP binding site: CAP binding activates transcription in the presence of cAMP. E. coli catabolite activator protein
    671..763     -  CDS            lacI (fragment): lac repressor; lacI; The lac repressor binds to the lac operator to inhibit transcription in E. coli. This inhibition can be relieved by adding lactose or isopropyl-β-D-thiogalactopyranoside (IPTG).
    946..1534    -  rep_origin     ori: high-copy-number ColE1/pMB1/pBR322/pUC origin of replication
   1705..2565    -  CDS            AmpR: β-lactamase; bla; confers resistance to ampicillin, carbenicillin, and related antibiotics
   2566..2670    -  promoter       AmpR promoter: bla
   2765..2800    +  CDS            rop (fragment): Rop protein, which maintains plasmids at low copy number; rop
   2902..3001    +  misc_feature   bom (fragment): basis of mobility region from pBR322
   3007..3164    -  CDS            lacZα (fragment): LacZα fragment of β-galactosidase; lacZ fragment
   3171..3334    +  promoter       URA3 promoter (fragment): S. cerevisiae URA3
   3337..4122    +  CDS            URA3: PYRF_YEAST - Experimental evidence at protein level: Swiss-Prot protein existence level 1. From Saccharomyces cerevisiae (strain ATCC 204508 / S288c) (Baker's yeast).
   4274..4307    +  protein_bind   loxP: Cre-mediated recombination occurs in the 8-bp core sequence (GCATACAT). Cre recombinase
   4533..4940    +  promoter       TEF1 promoter: S. cerevisiae TEF1; promoter for EF-1α
   4984..5646    +  CDS            mScarlet-I: mScarlet-I is a basic (constitutively fluorescent) red fluorescent protein published in 2016, derived from synthetic construct. It is reported to be a rapidly-maturing monomer with moderate acid sensitivity.
>Addgene plasmid #223837 | pILFPQ13A7 | addgene full sequence | sequence record 446736 | Addgene NGS Result
GATCTTAAATTGAATTGAATTGAAATCGATAGATCAATTTTTTTCTTTTCTCTTTCCCCATCCTTTACGC
TAAAATAATAGTTTATTTTATTTTTTGAATATTTTTTATTTATATACGTATATATAGACTATTATTTATC
TTTTAATGATTATTAAGATTTTTATTAAAAAAAAATTCGCTCCTCTTTTAATGCCTTTATGCAGTTTTTT
TTTCCCATTCGATATTTCTATGTTCGGGTTCAGCGTATTTTAAGTTTAATAACTCGAAAATTCTGCGTTC
GTTAAAGCTTTCGAGAAGGATATTATTTACTAGTAGGACTATTTGCAAAGGGAAGGGATGCTAAGGTAGA
GGGTGAACGTTACAGAAAAGCAGGCTGGGAAGCATATTTGAGAAGATGCGGCCAGCAAAACTAAAAAACT
GTATTATAAGTAAATGCATGTATACTAAACTCACAAATTAGAGCTTCAATTTAATTATATCAGTTATTAC
CCGGGAATCTCGGTCGTAATGATTTAAATGCATGCAAGCTTGGCGTAATCATGGTCATAGCTGTTTCCTG
TGTGAAATTGTTATCCGCTCACAATTCCACACAACATACGAGCCGGAAGCATAAAGTGTAAAGCCTGGGG
TGCCTAATGAGTGAGCTAACTCACATTAATTGCGTTGCGCTCACTGCCCGCTTTCCAGTCGGGAAACCTG
TCGTGCCAGCTGCATTAATGAATCGGCCAACGCGCGGGGAGAGGCGGTTTGCGTATTGGGCGCTCTTCCG
CTTCCTCGCTCACTGACTCGCTGCGCTCGGTCGTTCGGCTGCGGCGAGCGGTATCAGCTCACTCAAAGGC
GGTAATACGGTTATCCACAGAATCAGGGGATAACGCAGGAAAGAACATGTGAGCAAAAGGCCAGCAAAAG
GCCAGGAACCGTAAAAAGGCCGCGTTGCTGGCGTTTTTCCATAGGCTCCGCCCCCCTGACGAGCATCACA
AAAATCGACGCTCAAGTCAGAGGTGGCGAAACCCGACAGGACTATAAAGATACCAGGCGTTTCCCCCTGG
AAGCTCCCTCGTGCGCTCTCCTGTTCCGACCCTGCCGCTTACCGGATACCTGTCCGCCTTTCTCCCTTCG
GGAAGCGTGGCGCTTTCTCATAGCTCACGCTGTAGGTATCTCAGTTCGGTGTAGGTCGTTCGCTCCAAGC
TGGGCTGTGTGCACGAACCCCCCGTTCAGCCCGACCGCTGCGCCTTATCCGGTAACTATCGTCTTGAGTC
CAACCCGGTAAGACACGACTTATCGCCACTGGCAGCAGCCACTGGTAACAGGATTAGCAGAGCGAGGTAT
GTAGGCGGTGCTACAGAGTTCTTGAAGTGGTGGCCTAACTACGGCTACACTAGAAGAACAGTATTTGGTA
TCTGCGCTCTGCTGAAGCCAGTTACCTTCGGAAAAAGAGTTGGTAGCTCTTGATCCGGCAAACAAACCAC
CGCTGGTAGCGGTGGTTTTTTTGTTTGCAAGCAGCAGATTACGCGCAGAAAAAAAGGATCTCAAGAAGAT
CCTTTGATCTTTTCTACGGGGTCTGACGCTCAGTGGAACGAAAACTCACGTTAAGGGATTTTGGTCATGA
GATTATCAAAAAGGATCTTCACCTAGATCCTTTTAAATTAAAAATGAAGTTTTAAATCAATCTAAAGTAT
ATATGAGTAAACTTGGTCTGACAGTTACCAATGCTTAATCAGTGAGGCACCTATCTCAGCGATCTGTCTA
TTTCGTTCATCCATAGTTGCCTGACTCCCCGTCGTGTAGATAACTACGATACGGGAGGGCTTACCATCTG
GCCCCAGTGCTGCAATGATACCGCGAGACCCACGCTCACCGGCTCCAGATTTATCAGCAATAAACCAGCC
AGCCGGAAGGGCCGAGCGCAGAAGTGGTCCTGCAACTTTATCCGCCTCCATCCAGTCTATTAATTGTTGC
CGGGAAGCTAGAGTAAGTAGTTCGCCAGTTAATAGTTTGCGCAACGTTGTTGCCATTGCTACAGGCATCG
TGGTGTCACGCTCGTCGTTTGGTATGGCTTCATTCAGCTCCGGTTCCCAACGATCAAGGCGAGTTACATG
ATCCCCCATGTTGTGCAAAAAAGCGGTTAGCTCCTTCGGTCCTCCGATCGTTGTCAGAAGTAAGTTGGCC
GCAGTGTTATCACTCATGGTTATGGCAGCACTGCATAATTCTCTTACTGTCATGCCATCCGTAAGATGCT
TTTCTGTGACTGGTGAGTACTCAACCAAGTCATTCTGAGAATAGTGTATGCGGCGACCGAGTTGCTCTTG
CCCGGCGTCAATACGGGATAATACCGCGCCACATAGCAGAACTTTAAAAGTGCTCATCATTGGAAAACGT
TCTTCGGGGCGAAAACTCTCAAGGATCTTACCGCTGTTGAGATCCAGTTCGATGTAACCCACTCGTGCAC
CCAACTGATCTTCAGCATCTTTTACTTTCACCAGCGTTTCTGGGTGAGCAAAAACAGGAAGGCAAAATGC
CGCAAAAAAGGGAATAAGGGCGACACGGAAATGTTGAATACTCATACTCTTCCTTTTTCAATATTATTGA
AGCATTTATCAGGGTTATTGTCTCATGAGCGGATACATATTTGAATGTATTTAGAAAAATAAACAAATAG
GGGTTCCGCGCACATTTCCCCGAAAAGTGCCACCTGACGTCTAAGAAACCATTATTATCATGACATTAAC
CTATAAAAATAGGCGTATCACGAGGCCCTTTCGTCTCGCGCGTTTCGGTGATGACGGTGAAAACCTCTGA
CACATGCAGCTCCCGGAGACGGTCACAGCTTGTCTGTAAGCGGATGCCGGGAGCAGACAAGCCCGTCAGG
GCGCGTCAGCGGGTGTTGGCGGGTGTCGGGGCTGGCTTAACTATGCGGCATCAGAGCAGATTGTACTGAG
AGTGCACCATATGCGGTGTGAAATACCGCACAGATGCGTAAGGAGAAAATACCGCATCAGGCGCCATTCG
CCATTCAGGCTGCGCAACTGTTGGGAAGGGCGATCGGTGCGGGCCTCTTCGCTATTACGCCAGCTGGCGA
AAGGGGGATGTGCTGCAAGGCGATTAAGTTGGGTAACGCCAGGGTTTTCCCAGTCACGACGTTGTAAAAC
GACGGCCAGTGAATTCATTTAAATTTTTTTGATTCGGTAATCTCCGAACAGAAGGAAGAACGAAGGAAGG
AGCACAGACTTAGATTGGTATATATACGCATATGTAGTGTTGAAGAAACATGAAATTGCCCAGTATTCTT
AACCCAACTGCACAGAACAAAAACCTGCAGGAAACGAAGATAAAACATGTCCACAAAATCATATACCAGT
AGAGCTGAGACTCATGCAAGTCCGGTTGCATCGAAACTTTTACGTTTAATGGATGAAAAGAAGACCAATT
TGTGTGCTTCTCTTGACGTTCGTTCGACTGATGAGCTATTGAAACTTGTTGAAACGTTGGGTCCATACAT
TTGCCTTTTGAAAACACACGTTGATATCTTGGATGATTTCAGTTATGAGGGTACTGTCGTTCCATTGAAA
GCATTGGCAGAGAAATACAAGTTCTTGATATTTGAGGACAGAAAATTCGCCGATATCGGTAACACAGTCA
AATTACAATATACATCGGGCGTTTACCGTATCGCAGAATGGTCTGATATCACCAACGCCCACGGGGTTAC
TGGTGCTGGTATTGTTGCTGGCTTGAAACAAGGTGCGCAAGAGGTCACCAAAGAACCAAGGGGATTATTG
ATGCTTGCTGAATTGTCTTCCAAGGGTTCTCTAGCACACGGTGAATATACTAAGGGTACCGTTGATATTG
CAAAGAGTGATAAAGATTTCGTTATTGGGTTCATTGCTCAGAACGATATGGGAGGAAGAGAAGAAGGGTT
TGATTGGCTAATCATGACCCCAGGTGTAGGTTTAGACGACAAAGGCGATGCATTGGGTCAGCAGTACAGA
ACCGTCGACGAAGTTGTAAGTGGTGGATCAGATATCATCATTGTTGGCAGAGGACTTTTCGCCAAGGGTA
GAGATCCTAAGGTTGAAGGTGAAAGATACAGAAATGCTGGATGGGAAGCGTACCAAAAGAGAATCAGCGC
TCCCCATTAATTATACAGGAAACTTAATAGAACAAATCACATATTTAATCTAATAGCCACCTGCATTGGC
ACGGTGCAACACTACTTCAACTTCATCTTACAAAAAGATCACGTGATCTGTTGTATTGGGATCTCTAGAC
CTAATAACTTCGTATAGCATACATTATACGAAGTTATATTAAGGGTTGCTCGAGAAAGAGCTCCAGAAAG
CGACCACCCAACTTTGGCTGATAATAGCGTATAAACAATGCATACTTTGTACGTTCAAAATACAATGCAG
TAGATATATTTATGCATATTACATATAATACATATCACATAGGAAGCAACAGGCGCGTTGGACTTTTAAT
TTTCGAGGACCGCGAATCCTTACATCACACCCAATCCCCCACAAGTGATCCCCCACACACCATAGCTTCA
AAATGTTTCTACTCCTTTTTTACTCTTCCAGATTTTCTCGGACTCCGCGCATCGCCGTACCACTTCAAAA
CACCCAAGCACAGCATACTAAATTTCCCCTCTTTCTTCCTCTAGGGTGTCGTTAATTACCCGTACTAAAG
GTTTGGAAAAGAAAAAAGAGACCGCCTCGTTTCTTTTTCTTCGTCGAAAAAGGCAATAAAAATTTTTATC
ACGTTTCTTTTTCTTGAAAATTTTTTTTTTTGATTTTTTTCTCTTTCGATGACCTCCCATTGATATTTAA
GTTAATAAACGGTCTTCAATTTCTCAAGTTTCAGTTTCATTTTTCTTGTTCTATTACAACTTTTTTTACT
TCTTGCTCATTAGAAAGAAAGCATAGCAATCTAATCTAAGTTTTAATTACAAACTCGAGAAAGGATCCAA
AATGGATTCTACCGAAGCTGTCATCAAAGAGTTCATGAGATTCAAGGTTCACATGGAAGGTTCTATGAAC
GGTCACGAATTTGAAATTGAAGGTGAAGGTGAGGGTAGACCATACGAAGGTACTCAAACTGCAAAACTGA
AAGTTACAAAAGGTGGTCCATTGCCATTCTCTTGGGATATTTTGTCTCCACAATTCATGTACGGTTCCAG
AGCTTTTATCAAACATCCAGCTGATATTCCAGACTACTGGAAGCAATCATTTCCTGAAGGTTTTAAGTGG
GAGAGAGTCATGATTTTTGAAGATGGTGGTACTGTCTCTGTTACCCAAGATACTTCTTTGGAAGATGGCA
CTTTGATCTACAAGGTTAAGTTGAGAGGTGGTAATTTTCCACCAGATGGTCCAGTTATGCAGAAAAGAAC
TATGGGTTGGGAAGCCTCTACTGAAAGATTATATCCAGAAGATGTTGTCTTGAAGGGCGATATTAAGATG
GCTTTGAGATTGAAAGACGGTGGTAGATATTTGGCTGATTTCAAGACCACTTACAAGGCCAAAAAGCCAG
TTCAAATGCCAGGTGCTTTTAACATTGATAGGAAGTTGGATATTACCAGCCACAACGAAGATTACACCGT
TGTTGAACAATACGAAAGATCCGTTGCTAGACATTCTACTGGTGGTTCAGGTGGTTCTTAAAGATCT
